>Addgene plasmid #62384 | pJW1514 | depositor full sequence | sequence record 102758 | M13F/M13R
AGCGCCCAATACGCAAACCGCCTCTCCCCGCGCGTTGGCCGATTCATTAATGCAGCTGGCACGACAGGTT
TCCCGACTGGAAAGCGGGCAGTGAGCGCAACGCAATTAATGTGAGTTAGCTCACTCATTAGGCACCCCAG
GCTTTACACTTTATGCTTCCGGCTCGTATGTTGTGTGGAATTGTGAGCGGATAACAATTTCACACAGGAA
ACAGCTATGACCATGATTACGCCAAGCTATTTAGGTGACACTATAGAATACTCAAGCTATGCATCAAGCT
TGGTACCGAGCTCGGATCCACTAGTAACGGCCGCCAGTGTGCTGGAATTCGCCCTTATCGATGAATTCGA
GCTCGTTTAAACTGGATGGCGGCGTTAGTATCGAATCGACAGCAGTATAGCGACCAGCATTCACATACGA
TTGACGCATGATATTACTTTCTGCGCACTTAACTTCGCATCTGGGCAGATGATGTCGAGGCGAAAAAAAA
TATAAATCACGCTAACATTTGATTAAAATAGAACAACTACAATATAAAAAAACTATACAAATGACAAGTT
CTTGAAAACAAGAATCTTTTTATTGTCAGTACTGATTAGAAAAACTCATCGAGCATCAAATGAAACTGCA
ATTTATTCATATCAGGATTATCAATACCATATTTTTGAAAAAGCCGTTTCTGTAATGAAGGAGAAAACTC
ACCGAGGCAGTTCCATAGGATGGCAAGATCCTGGTATCGGTCTGCGATTCCGACTCGTCCAACATCAATA
CAACCTATTAATTTCCCCTCGTCAAAAATAAGGTTATCAAGTGAGAAATCACCATGAGTGACGACTGAAT
CCGGTGAGAATGGCAAAAGCTTATGCATTTCTTTCCAGACTTGTTCAACAGGCCAGCCATTACGCTCGTC
ATCAAAATCACTCGCATCAACCAAACCGTTATTCATTCGTGATTGCGCCTGAGCGAGACGAAATACGCGA
TCGCTGTTAAAAGGACAATTACAAACAGGAATCGAATGCAACCGGCGCAGGAACACTGCCAGCGCATCAA
CAATATTTTCACCTGAATCAGGATATTCTTCTAATACCTGGAATGCTGTTTTGCCGGGGATCGCAGTGGT
GAGTAACCATGCATCATCAGGAGTACGGATAAAATGCTTGATGGTCGGAAGAGGCATAAATTCCGTCAGC
CAGTTTAGTCTGACCATCTCATCTGTAACATCATTGGCAACGCTACCTTTGCCATGTTTCAGAAACAACT
CTGGCGCATCGGGCTTCCCATACAATCGATAGATTGTCGCACCTGATTGCCCGACATTATCGCGAGCCCA
TTTATACCCATATAAATCAGCATCCATGTTGGAATTTAATCGCGGCCTCGAAACGTGAGTCTTTTCCTTA
CCCATGGTTGTTTATGTTCGGATGTGATGTGAGAACTGTATCCTAGCAAGATTTTAAAAGGAAGTATATG
AAAGAAGAACCTCAGTGGCAAATCCTAACCTTTTATATTTCTCTACAGGGGCGCGGCGTGGGGACAATTC
AACGCGTCTGTGAGGGGAGCGTTTCCCTGCTCGCAGGTCTGCAGCGAGGAGCCGTAATTTTTGCTTCGCG
CCGTGCGGCCATCAAAATGTATGGATGCAAATGATTATACATGGGGATGTATGGGCTAAATGTACGGGCG
ACAGTCACATCATGCCCCTGAGCTGCGCACGTCAAGACTGTCAAGGAGGGTATTCTGGGCCTCCATGTCG
CTGGCCGGGTGACCCGGCGGGGACGAGGCAAGCTAAACAGATCTGGCGCGCCTTAATTAACCCGGGGATC
CGTCGACCTGCAGCGTACGAAGCTTCAGCTGGCGGCCGCGTTCGGTACCGGCCGCAAATTAAAGCCTTCG
AGCGTCCCAAAACCTTCTCAAGCAAGGTTTTCAGTATAATGTTACATGCGTACACGCGTCTGTACAGAAA
AAAAAGAAAAATTTGAAATATAAATAACGTTCTTAATACTAACATAACTATAAAAAAATAAATAGGGACC
TAGACTTCAGGTTGTCTAACTCCTTCCTTTTCGGTTAGAGCGGATGTGGGGGGAGGGCGTGAATGTAAGC
GTGACATAACTAATTACATGACTCGAGGTCGACGGTATCGATTTACTTGTCATCGTCATCTTTATAATCC
TTGTCATCGTCATCTTTATAATCCTTGTCATCGTCATCTTTATAATCAGAACCTGAACCAGATTGAAAAT
ACAAATTTTCACCTGAACCTGAACCTCCAAGGGCGAATTCTGCAGATATCCATCACACTGGCGGCCGCTC
GAGCATGCATCTAGAGGGCCCAATTCGCCCTATAGTGAGTCGTATTACAATTCACTGGCCGTCGTTTTAC
AACGTCGTGACTGGGAAAACCCTGGCGTTACCCAACTTAATCGCCTTGCAGCACATCCCCCTTTCGCCAG
CTGGCGTAATAGCGAAGAGGCCCGCACCGATCGCCCTTCCCAACAGTTGCGCAGCCTATACGTACGGCAG
TTTAAGGTTTACACCTATAAAAGAGAGAGCCGTTATCGTCTGTTTGTGGATGTACAGAGTGATATTATTG
ACACGCCGGGGCGACGGATGGTGATCCCCCTGGCCAGTGCACGTCTGCTGTCAGATAAAGTCTCCCGTGA
ACTTTACCCGGTGGTGCATATCGGGGATGAAAGCTGGCGCATGATGACCACCGATATGGCCAGTGTGCCG
GTCTCCGTTATCGGGGAAGAAGTGGCTGATCTCAGCCACCGCGAAAATGACATCAAAAACGCCATTAACC
TGATGTTCTGGGGAATATAAATGTCAGGCATGAGATTATCAAAAAGGATCTTCACCTAGATCCTTTTCAC
GTAGAAAGCCAGTCCGCAGAAACGGTGCTGACCCCGGATGAATGTCAGCTACTGGGCTATCTGGACAAGG
GAAAACGCAAGCGCAAAGAGAAAGCAGGTAGCTTGCAGTGGGCTTACATGGCGATAGCTAGACTGGGCGG
TTTTATGGACAGCAAGCGAACCGGAATTGCCAGCTGGGGCGCCCTCTGGTAAGGTTGGGAAGCCCTGCAA
AGTAAACTGGATGGCTTTCTCGCCGCCAAGGATCTGATGGCGCAGGGGATCAAGCTCTGATCAAGAGACA
GGATGAGGATCGTTTCGCATGATTGAACAAGATGGATTGCACGCAGGTTCTCCGGCCGCTTGGGTGGAGA
GGCTATTCGGCTATGACTGGGCACAACAGACAATCGGCTGCTCTGATGCCGCCGTGTTCCGGCTGTCAGC
GCAGGGGCGCCCGGTTCTTTTTGTCAAGACCGACCTGTCCGGTGCCCTGAATGAACTGCAAGACGAGGCA
GCGCGGCTATCGTGGCTGGCCACGACGGGCGTTCCTTGCGCAGCTGTGCTCGACGTTGTCACTGAAGCGG
GAAGGGACTGGCTGCTATTGGGCGAAGTGCCGGGGCAGGATCTCCTGTCATCTCACCTTGCTCCTGCCGA
GAAAGTATCCATCATGGCTGATGCAATGCGGCGGCTGCATACGCTTGATCCGGCTACCTGCCCATTCGAC
CACCAAGCGAAACATCGCATCGAGCGAGCACGTACTCGGATGGAAGCCGGTCTTGTCGATCAGGATGATC
TGGACGAAGAGCATCAGGGGCTCGCGCCAGCCGAACTGTTCGCCAGGCTCAAGGCGAGCATGCCCGACGG
CGAGGATCTCGTCGTGACCCATGGCGATGCCTGCTTGCCGAATATCATGGTGGAAAATGGCCGCTTTTCT
GGATTCATCGACTGTGGCCGGCTGGGTGTGGCGGACCGCTATCAGGACATAGCGTTGGCTACCCGTGATA
TTGCTGAAGAGCTTGGCGGCGAATGGGCTGACCGCTTCCTCGTGCTTTACGGTATCGCCGCTCCCGATTC
GCAGCGCATCGCCTTCTATCGCCTTCTTGACGAGTTCTTCTGAATTATTAACGCTTACAATTTCCTGATG
CGGTATTTTCTCCTTACGCATCTGTGCGGTATTTCACACCGCATACAGGTGGCACTTTTCGGGGAAATGT
GCGCGGAACCCCTATTTGTTTATTTTTCTAAATACATTCAAATATGTATCCGCTCATGAGACAATAACCC
TGATAAATGCTTCAATAATAGCACGTGAGGAGGGCCACCATGGCCAAGTTGACCAGTGCCGTTCCGGTGC
TCACCGCGCGCGACGTCGCCGGAGCGGTCGAGTTCTGGACCGACCGGCTCGGGTTCTCCCGGGACTTCGT
GGAGGACGACTTCGCCGGTGTGGTCCGGGACGACGTGACCCTGTTCATCAGCGCGGTCCAGGACCAGGTG
GTGCCGGACAACACCCTGGCCTGGGTGTGGGTGCGCGGCCTGGACGAGCTGTACGCCGAGTGGTCGGAGG
TCGTGTCCACGAACTTCCGGGACGCCTCCGGGCCGGCCATGACCGAGATCGGCGAGCAGCCGTGGGGGCG
GGAGTTCGCCCTGCGCGACCCGGCCGGCAACTGCGTGCACTTCGTGGCCGAGGAGCAGGACTGACACGTG
CTAAAACTTCATTTTTAATTTAAAAGGATCTAGGTGAAGATCCTTTTTGATAATCTCATGACCAAAATCC
CTTAACGTGAGTTTTCGTTCCACTGAGCGTCAGACCCCGTAGAAAAGATCAAAGGATCTTCTTGAGATCC
TTTTTTTCTGCGCGTAATCTGCTGCTTGCAAACAAAAAAACCACCGCTACCAGCGGTGGTTTGTTTGCCG
GATCAAGAGCTACCAACTCTTTTTCCGAAGGTAACTGGCTTCAGCAGAGCGCAGATACCAAATACTGTCC
TTCTAGTGTAGCCGTAGTTAGGCCACCACTTCAAGAACTCTGTAGCACCGCCTACATACCTCGCTCTGCT
AATCCTGTTACCAGTGGCTGCTGCCAGTGGCGATAAGTCGTGTCTTACCGGGTTGGACTCAAGACGATAG
TTACCGGATAAGGCGCAGCGGTCGGGCTGAACGGGGGGTTCGTGCACACAGCCCAGCTTGGAGCGAACGA
CCTACACCGAACTGAGATACCTACAGCGTGAGCTATGAGAAAGCGCCACGCTTCCCGAAGGGAGAAAGGC
GGACAGGTATCCGGTAAGCGGCAGGGTCGGAACAGGAGAGCGCACGAGGGAGCTTCCAGGGGGAAACGCC
TGGTATCTTTATAGTCCTGTCGGGTTTCGCCACCTCTGACTTGAGCGTCGATTTTTGTGATGCTCGTCAG
GGGGGCGGAGCCTATGGAAAAACGCCAGCAACGCGGCCTTTTTACGGTTCCTGGGCTTTTGCTGGCCTTT
TGCTCACATGTTCTTTCCTGCGTTATCCCCTGATTCTGTGGATAACCGTATTACCGCCTTTGAGTGAGCT
GATACCGCTCGCCGCAGCCGAACGACCGAGCGCAGCGAGTCAGTGAGCGAGGAAGCGGAAG
Features (pLannotate 1.2.2; 19 found; start..end, strand, type, name):
      2..94      +  CDS            lacI (fragment): lac repressor; lacI; The lac repressor binds to the lac operator to inhibit transcription in E. coli. This inhibition can be relieved by adding lactose or isopropyl-β-D-thiogalactopyranoside (IPTG).
    107..128     +  protein_bind   CAP binding site: CAP binding activates transcription in the presence of cAMP. E. coli catabolite activator protein
    143..173     +  promoter       lac promoter: promoter for the E. coli lac operon
    181..197     +  protein_bind   lac operator: The lac repressor binds to the lac operator to inhibit transcription in E. coli. This inhibition can be relieved by adding lactose or isopropyl-β-D-thiogalactopyranoside (IPTG). lac repressor encoded by lacI
    239..257     +  promoter       SP6 promoter: promoter for bacteriophage SP6 RNA polymerase
    393..1749    -  gene           kanMX: yeast selectable marker conferring kanamycin resistance (Wach et al., 1994)
   1874..2121    -  terminator     CYC1 terminator: S. cerevisiae CYC1; transcription terminator for CYC1
   2122..2142    -  misc_feature   MCS (fragment): pBluescript multiple cloning site
   2153..2181    -  CDS            5xFLAG (fragment): five tandem FLAG® epitope tags
   2177..2205    -  CDS            5xFLAG (fragment): five tandem FLAG® epitope tags
   2339..2357    -  promoter       T7 promoter: promoter for bacteriophage T7 RNA polymerase
   2360..2507    +  CDS            lacZα (fragment): LacZα fragment of β-galactosidase; lacZ fragment
   2517..2820    +  CDS            ccdB (fragment): CcdB, a bacterial toxin that poisons DNA gyrase; ccdB; Plasmids containing the ccdB gene cannot be propagated in standard E. coli strains.
   2868..3137    +  CDS            tnpA (fragment): TN5P_ECOLX - Also known as tnp. Experimental evidence at protein level: Swiss-Prot protein existence level 1. Mediates transposition of transposon Tn5 by a 'cut and paste' mechanism. First, the monomeric transposase binds the 19 bp inverted DNA repeats flanking the transposon. Then, dimerization of the DNA- bound transposase creates a synaptic DNA complex. After nicking of the first DNA strand, excision of the transposon proceeds through a series of intermediates. The transposase then mediates the insertion of the transposon at a new site by strand transfer. The activity of the wild- type tran
   3169..3963    +  CDS            NeoR/KanR: aminoglycoside phosphotransferase from Tn5; aph(3')-II (or nptII); confers resistance to neomycin, kanamycin, and G418 (Geneticin®)
   3984..4035    -  misc_feature   bom (fragment): basis of mobility region from pBR322
   4062..4150    +  promoter       AmpR promoter (fragment): bla
   4170..4544    +  CDS            BleoR: antibiotic-binding protein; Sh ble from Streptoalloteichus hindustanus; confers resistance to bleomycin, phleomycin, and Zeocin™
   4682..5270    +  rep_origin     ori: high-copy-number ColE1/pMB1/pBR322/pUC origin of replication
