[The description below was written by a language model from this plasmid's Addgene catalogue record and pLannotate feature annotations shown in this document.]
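Description:
pJW1514 is a yeast C-terminal tagging template plasmid of 5,451 bp, built by inserting a synthetic tagging cassette into a TOPO blunt-end cloning backbone. The catalogue lists the backbone as pCRII blunt TOPO, while the purpose line calls it pCR2.1. It is maintained in E. coli at high copy through a ColE1/pUC-type origin and selected with kanamycin via the Tn5-derived NeoR/KanR gene. The backbone also carries a BleoR (Zeocin resistance) gene, the lac promoter/operator region, lacZα and ccdB fragments from the TOPO selection system, and SP6 and T7 promoters flanking the insertion site.

The insert lies in reverse orientation relative to the feature numbering. It encodes a linker–TEV protease cleavage site–linker–3xFLAG epitope module, and the annotation software detects the FLAG repeats as overlapping partial matches to a 5xFLAG reference. The TEV site and linkers are not annotated separately. The tag is followed by the S. cerevisiae CYC1 transcription terminator and then a kanMX marker, which confers G418 (Geneticin) resistance in yeast. The catalogue's "Gentamicin" entry for the selectable marker most likely refers to this G418 selection, although the record does not clarify the point. There is no yeast origin or promoter upstream of the tag, as expected for a PCR template rather than an expression plasmid.

Cassettes of this kind are typically amplified with primers carrying homology to the 3′ end of a chosen gene and integrated by homologous recombination. This yields an endogenously expressed protein with a cleavable FLAG tag, useful for detection or for affinity purification with TEV release. The associated publication concerns proximity-specific ribosome profiling of mitochondrial protein targeting, but the record does not state which proteins were tagged with this construct.
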