Addgene plasmid #62384: pJW1514
Purpose: pCR2.1 linker-tev-linker-3X-FLAG::KanMX
Depositing lab: Jonathan Weissman. Depositing organization: University of California, San Francisco (UCSF). Publication: Targeting and plasticity of mitochondrial proteins revealed by proximity-specific ribosome profiling. Williams CC, Jan CH, Weissman JS. Science. 2014 Nov 7;346(6210):748-51. doi: 10.1126/science.1257522. PubMed 25378625.
Backbone
  Vector backbone: pCRII blunt topo
  Backbone size w/o insert (bp): 3519
  Total vector size (bp): 5451
  Vector type: yeast c-terminal tagging vector
  Selectable markers: Gentamicin
Growth in bacteria
  Bacterial resistance: Kanamycin, 50 μg/mL
  Growth temperature: 37°C
  Growth strain: DH5alpha
  Copy number: High Copy
Gene/Insert
  Gene/Insert name: tev 3x FLAG
  Species: Synthetic
  Tag / fusion protein: linker-tev-linker-3xflag (C terminal on backbone)
Resource information
  A portion of this plasmid was derived from a plasmid made by: Jimena Weibezahn
Terms and licenses: Academic/Nonprofit Terms; Industry Terms: Not Available to Industry
How to cite: pJW1514 was a gift from Jonathan Weissman (Addgene plasmid # 62384 ; http://n2t.net/addgene:62384 ; RRID:Addgene_62384)
