>Addgene plasmid #62384 | pJW1514 | addgene partial sequence | sequence record 106619 | CYC1 5'-GCGTGAATGTAAGCGTGAC-3'
GTATCGATTTACTTGTCATCGTCATCTTTATAATCCTTGTCATCGTCATCTTTATAATCCTTGTCATCGT
CATCTTTATAATCAGAACCTGAACCAGATTGAAAATACAAATTTTCACCTGAACCTGAACCTCCAAGGGC
GAATTCTGCAGATATCCATCACACTGGCGGCCGCTCGAGCATGCATCTAGAGGGCCCAATTCGCCCTATA
GTGAGTCGTATTACAATTCACTGGCCGTCGTTTTACAACGTCGTGACTGGGAAAACCCTGGCGTTACCCA
ACTTAATCGCCTTGCAGCACATCCCCCTTTCGCCAGCTGGCGTAATAGCGAAGAGGCCCGCACCGATCGC
CCTTCCCAACAGTTGCGCAGCCTATACGTACGGCAGTTTAAGGTTTACACCTATAAAAGAGAGAGCCGTT
ATCGTCTGTTTGTGGATGTACAGAGTGATATTATTGACACGCCGGGGCGACGGATGGTGATCCCCCTGGC
CAGTGCACGTCTGCTGTCAGATAAAGTCTCCCGTGAACTTTACCCGGTGGTGCATATCGGGGATGAAAGC
TGGCGCATGATGACCACCGATATGGCCAGTGTGCCGGTCTCCGTTATCGGGGAAGAAGTGGCTGATCTCA
GCCACCGCGAAAATGACATCAAAAACGCCATTAACCTGATGTTCTGGGGAATATAAATGTCAGGCATGAG
ATTATCAAAAAGGATCTTCACCTAGATCCTTTTCACGTAGAAAGCCAGTCCGCAGAAACGGTGCTGACCC
CGGATGAATGTCAGCTACTGG
