>Addgene plasmid #62384 | pJW1514 | addgene partial sequence | sequence record 106806 | Kan-R 5'-ATCGCGAGCCCATTTATACC-3'
ATCGCGGCCTCGAAACGTGAGTCTTTTCCTTACCCATGGTTGTTTATGTTCGGATGTGATGTGAGAACTG
TATCCTAGCAAGATTTTAAAAGGAAGTATATGAAAGAAGAACCTCAGTGGCAAATCCTAACCTTTTATAT
TTCTCTACAGGGGCGCGGCGTGGGGACAATTCAACGCGTCTGTGAGGGGAGCGTTTCCCTGCTCGCAGGT
CTGCAGCGAGGAGCCGTAATTTTTGCTTCGCGCCGTGCGGCCATCAAAATGTATGGATGCAAATGATTAT
ACATGGGGATGTATGGGCTAAATGTACGGGCGACAGTCACATCATGCCCCTGAGCTGCGCACGTCAAGAC
TGTCAAGGAGGGTATTCTGGGCCTCCATGTCGCTGGCCGGGTGACCCGGCGGGGACGAGGCAAGCTAAAC
AGATCTGGCGCGCCTTAATTAACCCGGGGATCCGTCGACCTGCAGCGTACGAAGCTTCAGCTGGCGGCCG
CGTTCGGTACCGGCCGCAAATTAAAGCCTTCGAGCGTCCCAAAACCTTCTCAAGCAAGGTTTTCAGTATA
ATGTTACATGCGTACACGCGTCTGTACAGAAAAAAAAGAAAAATTTGAAATATAAATAACGTTCTTAATA
CTAACATAACTATAAAAAAATAAATAGGGACCTAGACTTCAGGTTGTCTAACTCCTTCCTTTTCGGTTAG
AGCGGATGTGGGGGGAGGGCGTGAATGTAAGCGTGACATAACTAATTACATGACTCGAGGTCGACGGTAT
CGATTTACTTGTCATCGTCATCTTTATAATCCTTGTCATCGTCATCTTTATAATCCTTGTCATCGTCATC
TTTATAATCAGAACCTGAACCAGATTGAAAATACAAATTTTCACCTGAACCTGAACCTCCAAGGGCGAAT
TCTGCAGATATCCATCACACTGGCGGCCGCTCGAGCATGCATCTAGAGG
